Addgene plasmid #133232: pOPS0382
Purpose: Reporter plasmid for R. leguminosarum suitable for experiments in environments where there is no antibiotic selection present.
Depositing lab: Philip Poole. Depositing organization: University of Oxford. Publication: Optimizing Rhizobium-legume symbioses by simultaneous measurement of rhizobial competitiveness and N2 fixation in nodules. Mendoza-Suarez MA, Geddes BA, Sanchez-Canizares C, Ramirez-Gonzalez RH, Kirchhelle C, Jorrin B, Poole PS. Proc Natl Acad Sci U S A. 2020 May 5;117(18):9822-9831. doi: 10.1073/pnas.1921225117. Epub 2020 Apr 21. PubMed 32317381.
Backbone
  Vector backbone: pOGG026 (Addgene ID 113992)
  Vector type: Bacterial Expression
Growth in bacteria
  Bacterial resistance: Kanamycin, 50 μg/mL
  Growth temperature: 37°C
  Growth strain: DH5alpha
  Copy number: Low Copy
Gene/Insert
  Gene/Insert name: constructed with constitutive promoter PsNifH (pOGG043), mCherry (EC15071) and T-pharma (pOGG003)
  Species: Synthetic
  Mutation: Domesticated for Golden Gate cloning
  Cloning method: Unknown
Terms and licenses: Academic/Nonprofit Terms; Industry Terms: Not Available to Industry
Depositor comments: PsNifH-mCherry-T-pOGG026.
How to cite: pOPS0382 was a gift from Philip Poole (Addgene plasmid # 133232 ; http://n2t.net/addgene:133232 ; RRID:Addgene_133232)
