[The description below was written by a language model from this plasmid's Addgene catalogue record and pLannotate feature annotations shown in this document.]
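Description:
pOPS0382 is a low-copy, broad-host-range bacterial reporter plasmid of about 7.2 kb, built on the pOGG026 backbone for use in Rhizobium leguminosarum. It replicates through the IncP (RK2-type) system, with oriV activated by the plasmid-encoded TrfA protein. An IncP oriT allows it to be mobilised by conjugation from E. coli into rhizobia when transfer functions are supplied in trans. Selection in E. coli is by kanamycin, conferred by the aphA1 (nptI) aminoglycoside phosphotransferase gene. The backbone also carries the RK2 par region. This comprises the parDE toxin-antitoxin pair, which eliminates cells that lose the plasmid through post-segregational killing, and the partition-associated genes annotated as parA and parB. These stability functions account for the stated purpose of the plasmid, which is to be maintained in environments where no antibiotic selection can be applied. Short annotated fragments of the Tn5 transposase gene and a CloDF13 origin appear to be remnants rather than functional parts.

The payload is a single transcription unit assembled from Golden Gate-domesticated modules: the PsNifH promoter, the monomeric red fluorescent protein mCherry, and the "pharma" terminator module. The feature table places rrnB T1 and lambda t0 terminators directly downstream of mCherry, and a further rrnB T1 terminator lies upstream of the cassette, which probably insulates it from read-through. The promoter itself is not annotated in the table, but presumably occupies the region preceding the mCherry coding sequence. The record calls PsNifH constitutive, although nifH promoters are generally associated with nitrogen-fixation gene expression. The associated publication concerns simultaneous measurement of rhizobial competitiveness and N2 fixation in legume nodules, which is consistent with using this plasmid to mark strains fluorescently inside nodules.
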