Features (pLannotate 1.2.2; 14 found; start..end, strand, type, name):
    242..949     +  CDS            mCherry: mCherry is a basic (constitutively fluorescent) red fluorescent protein published in 2004, derived from Discosoma sp.. It is reported to be a very rapidly-maturing monomer with low acid sensitivity.
    966..1052    +  terminator     rrnB T1 terminator: Escherichia coli rrnB; transcription terminator T1 from the E. coli rrnB gene
   1145..1239    +  terminator     lambda t0 terminator: transcription terminator from phage lambda
   1349..2161    +  CDS            aphA1: KKA1_ECOLX - Also known as nptI. Protein inferred from homology: Swiss-Prot protein existence level 3. Resistance to kanamycin and structurally-related aminoglycosides, including amikacin. From Escherichia coli.
   2315..2423    +  oriT           oriT: incP origin of transfer
   2484..3632    -  CDS            trfA: trans-acting replication protein that binds to and activates oriV
   3684..3965    -  CDS            tnpA (fragment): TN5P_ECOLX - Also known as tnp. Experimental evidence at protein level: Swiss-Prot protein existence level 1. Mediates transposition of transposon Tn5 by a 'cut and paste' mechanism. First, the monomeric transposase binds the 19 bp inverted DNA repeats flanking the transposon. Then, dimerization of the DNA- bound transposase creates a synaptic DNA complex. After nicking of the first DNA strand, excision of the transposon proceeds through a series of intermediates. The transposase then mediates the insertion of the transposon at a new site by strand transfer. The activity of the wild- type tran
   4025..4556    -  rep_origin     oriV: incP origin of replication
   4612..4647    -  rep_origin     CloDF13 ori (fragment): Plasmids containing the CloDF13 (CDF) origin of replication can be propagated in E. coli cells that contain additional plasmids with compatible origins.
   4771..5079    -  CDS            parE: PARE_ECOLX - Experimental evidence at protein level: Swiss-Prot protein existence level 1. Toxin component of a type II toxin-antitoxin (TA) system involved in plasmid partition. Acts by inhibiting DNA gyrase, converting supercoiled plasmid DNA into a singly cleaved linear form in an ATP-dependent fashion. To do so it probably interacts with one of the gyrase subunits. Gyrase inhibition is prevented by antitoxin ParD, and is reversed in vitro by incubation with ParD. In cells that have lost the plasmid filamentation and growth inhibition occur; this is suppressed when ParD is supplied in trans
   5079..5327    -  CDS            parD: PARD_ECOLX - Experimental evidence at protein level: Swiss-Prot protein existence level 1. Antitoxin component of a type II toxin-antitoxin (TA) system involved in plasmid partition. Inhibits the anti-DNA gyrase activity of toxin ParE; reverses and restores gyrase catalytic activity in vitro. The parDE operon alone is capable of stabilizing an RK2-derived minireplicon under defined growth conditions in several different Gram- negative bacteria. It does so by the post-segregational killing (PSK) of plasmid-free cells, also referred to as a plasmid addiction system. Binds its own promoter, autor
   5456..6298    +  CDS            parB: PARB4_ECOLX - Protein predicted: Swiss-Prot protein existence level 4. Involved in plasmid partition. From Escherichia coli.
   6262..6918    +  CDS            parA: PARA4_ECOLX - Protein inferred from homology: Swiss-Prot protein existence level 3. Involved in plasmid partition. From Escherichia coli.
   7078..7164    -  terminator     rrnB T1 terminator: Escherichia coli rrnB; transcription terminator T1 from the E. coli rrnB gene
>Addgene plasmid #133232 | pOPS0382 | addgene full sequence | sequence record 287534 | Addgene NGS Result
TGCCGAATTCGGATCCGGAGCTCGACACGACATTGTCGTCACCTTTGTCGGGTCCGCGACAAGCTTTTTG
TTCCTCGATCCCGTATGTTTTCGCCTAAATATCTGAAACAGCAGCAAATTATTTTTCGTTAGCTCAATCG
GCCCACTTGGCACGAGTCTTGAAATTTATTGCGAGGCGGCGGAGCTGCCGGCCGCATCCGTGCGGCATAA
CCACGGTTGTGAACAAATGAAGGAAGGCCAAATGGTGAGCAAGGGCGAGGAGGATAACATGGCCATCATC
AAGGAGTTCATGCGCTTCAAGGTGCACATGGAGGGCTCCGTGAACGGCCACGAGTTCGAGATCGAGGGCG
AGGGCGAGGGCCGCCCCTACGAGGGCACCCAGACCGCCAAGCTGAAGGTGACCAAGGGTGGCCCCCTGCC
CTTCGCCTGGGACATCCTGTCCCCTCAGTTCATGTACGGCTCCAAGGCCTACGTGAAGCACCCCGCCGAC
ATCCCCGACTACTTGAAGCTGTCCTTCCCCGAGGGCTTCAAGTGGGAGCGCGTGATGAACTTCGAGGACG
GCGGCGTGGTGACCGTGACCCAGGACTCCTCCCTGCAGGACGGCGAGTTCATCTACAAGGTGAAGCTGCG
CGGCACCAACTTCCCCTCCGACGGCCCCGTAATGCAGAAGAAAACCATGGGCTGGGAGGCCTCCTCCGAG
CGGATGTACCCCGAGGACGGCGCCCTGAAGGGCGAGATCAAGCAGAGGCTGAAGCTGAAGGACGGCGGCC
ACTACGACGCTGAGGTCAAGACCACCTACAAGGCCAAGAAGCCCGTGCAGCTGCCCGGCGCCTACAACGT
CAACATCAAGTTGGACATCACCTCCCACAACGAGGACTACACCATCGTGGAACAGTACGAACGCGCCGAG
GGCCGCCACTCCACCGGCGGCATGGACGAGCTGTACAAGTAAGCTTCCCAGGCATCAAATAAAACGAAAG
GCTCAGTCGAAAGACTGGGCCTTTCGTTTTATCTGTTGTTTGTCGGTGAACGCTCTCCTGAGTAGGACAA
ATCCGCCGGGAGCGGATTTGAACGTTGCGAAGCAACGGCCCGGAGGGTGGCGGGCAGGACGCCCGCCATA
AACTGCCAGGGAATTCCGCTCTTGGACTCCTGTTGATAGATCCAGTAATGACCTCAGAACTCCATCTGGA
TTTGTTCAGAACGCTCGGTTGCCGCCGGGCGTTTTTTATTGGTGAGAATCCAGGCAATTGTGTCTCAAAA
TCTCTGATGTTACATTGCACAAGATAAAAATATATCATCATGAACAATAAAACTGTCTGCTTACATAAAC
AGTAATACAAGGGGTGTTATGAGCCATATTCAGCGTGAAACGAGCTGTAGCCGTCCGCGTCTGAACAGCA
ACATGGATGCGGATCTGTATGGCTATAAATGGGCGCGTGATAACGTGGGTCAGAGCGGCGCGACCATTTA
TCGTCTGTATGGCAAACCGGATGCGCCGGAACTGTTTCTGAAACATGGCAAAGGCAGCGTGGCGAACGAT
GTGACCGATGAAATGGTGCGTCTGAACTGGCTGACCGAATTTATGCCGCTGCCGACCATTAAACATTTTA
TTCGCACCCCGGATGATGCGTGGCTGCTGACCACCGCGATTCCGGGCAAAACCGCGTTTCAGGTGCTGGA
AGAATATCCGGATAGCGGCGAAAACATTGTGGATGCGCTGGCCGTGTTTCTGCGTCGTCTGCATAGCATT
CCGGTGTGCAACTGCCCGTTTAACAGCGATCGTGTGTTTCGTCTGGCCCAGGCGCAGAGCCGTATGAACA
ACGGCCTGGTGGATGCGAGCGATTTTGATGATGAACGTAACGGCTGGCCGGTGGAACAGGTGTGGAAAGA
AATGCATAAACTGCTGCCGTTTAGCCCGGATAGCGTGGTGACCCACGGCGATTTTAGCCTGGATAACCTG
ATTTTCGATGAAGGCAAACTGATTGGCTGCATTGATGTGGGCCGTGTGGGCATTGCGGATCGTTATCAGG
ATCTGGCCATTCTGTGGAACTGCCTGGGCGAATTTAGCCCGAGCCTGCAAAAACGTCTGTTTCAGAAATA
TGGCATTGATAATCCGGATATGAACAAACTGCAATTTCATCTGATGCTGGATGAATTTTTCTAATAATTA
ATTGAACTACTTTTCCGCTGCATAACCCTGCTTCGGGGTCATTATAGCGATTTTTTCGGTATATCCATCC
TTTTTCGCACGATATACAGGATTTTGCCAAAGGGTTCGTGTAGACTTTCCTTGGTGTATCCAACGGCGTC
AGCCGGGCAGGATAGGTGAAGTAGGCCCACCCGCGAGCGGGTGTTCCTTCTTCACTGTCCCTTATTCGCA
CCTGGCGGTGCTCAACGGGAATCCTGCTCTGCGAGGCTGGCCGTAGGCCGGCCGCGATGCAGGTGGCTGC
TGAACCCCCAGCCGGAACTGACCCCACAAGGCCCTAGCGTTTGCAATGCACCAGGTCATCATTGACCCAG
GCGTGTTCCACCAGGCCGCTGCCTCGCAACTCTTCGCAGGCTTCGCCGACCTGCTCGCGCCACTTCTTCA
CGCGGGTGGAATCCGATCCGCACATGAGGCGGAAGGTTTCCAGCTTGAGCGGGTACGGCTCCCGGTGCGA
GCTGAAATAGTCGAACATCCGTCGGGCCGTCGGCGACAGCTTGCGGTACTTCTCCCATATGAATTTCGTG
TAGTGGTCGCCAGCAAACAGCACGACGATTTCCTCGTCGATCAGGACCTGGCAACGGGACGTTTTCTTGC
CACGGTCCAGGACGCGGAAGCGGTGCAGCAGCGACACCGATTCCAGGTGCCCAACGCGGTCGGACGTGAA
GCCCATCGCCGTCGCCTGTAGGCGCGACAGGCATTCCTCGGCCTTCGTGTAATACCGGCCATTGATCGAC
CAGCCCAGGTCCTGGCAAAGCTCGTAGAACGTGAAGGTGATCGGCTCGCCGATAGGGGTGCGCTTCGCGT
ACTCCAACACCTGCTGCCACACCAGTTCGTCATCGTCGGCCCGCAGCTCGACGCCGGTGTAGGTGATCTT
CACGTCCTTGTTGACGTGGAAAATGACCTTGTTTTGCAGCGCCTCGCGCGGGATTTTCTTGTTGCGCGTG
GTGAACAGGGCAGAGCGGGCCGTGTCGTTTGGCATCGCTCGCATCGTGTCCGGCCACGGCGCAATATCGA
ACAAGGAAAGCTGCATTTCCTTGATCTGCTGCTTCGTGTGTTTCAGCAACGCGGCCTGCTTGGCTTCGCT
GACCTGTTTTGCCAGGTCCTCGCCGGCGGTTTTTCGCTTCTTGGTCGTCATAGTTCCTCGCGTGTCGATG
GTCATCGACTTCGCCAAACCTGCCGCCTCCTGTTCGAGCCGACGCGAACGCTCCACGGCGGCCGATGGCG
CGGGCAGGGCAGGGGGAGCCAGTTGCACGCTGTCGCGCTCGATCTTGGCCGTAGCTTGCTGGACTATCGA
GCCGACGGACTGGAAGGTTTCGCGGGGCGCACGCATGACGGTGCGGCTTGCGATGGTTTCGGCATCCTCG
GCGGAAAACCCCGCGTCGATCAGTTCTTGCCTGTATGCCTTCCGGTCAAACGTCCGATTCATTCACCCTC
CTTGCGGGATTGCCCCGGAATTAATTCCCCGGATCGATCCGTCGATCTTGATCCCCTGCGCCATCAGATC
CTTGGCGGCAAGAAAGCCATCCAGTTTACTTTGCAGGGCTTCCCAACCTTACCAGAGGGCGCCCCAGCTG
GCAATTCCGGTTCGCTTGCTGTCCATAAAACCGCCCAGTCTAGCTATCGCCATGTAAGCCCACTGCAAGC
TACCTGCTTTCTCTTTGCGCTTGCGTTTTCCCTTGTCCAGATAGCCCAGTAGCTGACATTCATCCGGGGT
CAGCACCGTTTCTGCGGACTGGCTTTCTACGTGGCTGCCATTTTTGGGGTGAGGCCGTTCGCGGCCGAGG
GGCGCAGCCCCTGGGGGGATGGGAGGCCCGCGTTAGCGGGCCGGGAGGGTTCGAGAAGGGGGGGCACCCC
CCTTCGGCGTGCGCGGTCACGCGCACAGGGCGCAGCCCTGGTTAAAAACAAGGTTTATAAATATTGGTTT
AAAAGCAGGTTAAAAGACAGGTTAGCGGTGGCCGAAAAACGGGCGGAAACCCTTGCAAATGCTGGATTTT
CTGCCTGTGGACAGCCCCTCAAATGTCAATAGGTGCGCCCCTCATCTGTCAGCACTCTGCCCCTCAAGTG
TCAAGGATCGCGCCCCTCATCTGTCAGTAGTCGCGCCCCTCAAGTGTCAATACCGCAGGGCACTTATCCC
CAGGCTTGTCCACATCATCTGTGGGAAACTCGCGTAAAATCAGGCGTTTTCGCCGATTTGCGAGGCTGGC
CAGCTCCACGTCGCCGGCCGAAATCGAGCCTGCCCCTCATCTGTCAACGCCGCGCCGGGTGAGTCGGCCC
CTCAAGTGTCAACGTCCGCCCCTCATCTGTCAGTGAGGGCCAAGTTTTCCGCGAGGTATCCACAACGCCG
GCGGCCCTACATGGCTCTGCTGTAGTGAGTGGGTTGCGCTCCGGCAGCGGTCCTGATCCCCCGCAGAAAA
AAAGGATCTCAAGAAGATCCTTTGATCTTTTCTACATTACTGCATGAGCTTGTGGAAGTGTGCTGAGCAT
AAATGATTCTCCTAGCTGTTCTTTGGGTAAGTACGCCATCAGGACGTTGTGAGTGGCGCGATTTTTAGCG
GCTGAAATCAGCCCTTGAGCCTGTCGGCAAGTCGCGTCATGAGGTCCATGCGCTCATGCAGGATCGCCAC
GACCAACGCGGGTTCGCCCGCACGCGGCAGGCAAAAAACGTAGTGGTGTTCGCAGCGGGCCATCCGCAGC
GCGGGAAAGAGTTCGCTCATGTCCTTAAACGGGCCTTCGCCGGCGGCAAGCCTGGCTATGCCCTGTTCCA
GCTTAGCGATATAGCGGCGCACCTGCGCCGCGCCCCACTCCCGGCGCGTGTAGCGGATGATGCCGCGTAG
ATCGGCTTCGGCCTCAGCCGTGAGGATGTAGGCCGTCAAGCGCGATCCCCGCTGAGTTCTTCATCAAGAA
TTTCGCCGACGCTCTTGGTGGACACCTTGCCGGCAAGCCCATCGTTGATGCGGTTCCCCAGCATGGTTTT
CAGTTCCTGCCATGCCTGATCGGCATCAGCGTCACCGGGGAACAGACGTTCGAGGGCGTATTGCTTAATG
GTCTTGCCCTGCAAGGCGGCCAGGGCTTTCAGGCTCTGGTGCTGCTGGTCCGTCATGTCGATTGTCAGGC
GGCTCATTGGATAACCTCCATAAAATACACGTAACCACATTAGCACATATGTGGGCGTGAGGCTACAGCG
CGAGGCGCATTAAGGTCGGGAAAATGCGCTAGGCGCATTTAAATTGCGTATTGCTGTAATGCGCCATGCC
GGCTAGACTAGGCCCAAATGGGTATACCCAATTTGACCAAGGGGGACGCGATGAGGGCGGCCAAGCACTA
CCGACAACTTCTATCCATCGACTTCAACATCGAGGCGCTGGCCTTCGTGCCTGGACCCGACGGCACACGC
GGCCGGCGCATCCACGTCCTGGGGCGCGAGGTCCGCGACCGGCCCGGCCTGGTCGAGTACCTTTCGCCGG
CGTTCGGCTCGCGGGTGGCGCTGGACGGCTACTGCAAGGCCAATTTCGATGCAGTGCTGCACCTGGCGTA
CCCCGATCATCAGCAATGGGGCCACGCATGAAGCGCCGAAGCTACGCCATGCTGCGCGCCGCTGCCGCGC
TGGCCGTCCTGGTCGTTGCCTCGCCGGCATGGGCCGAGCTGCGCGGCGAGGTCGTGCGCATCATCGACGG
CGACACCATCGACGTGCTGGTAGACAAGCAGCCGGTGCGCGTGCGCCTGGTGGACATTGACGCGCCGGAA
AAGCGGCAAGCCTTCGGCGAACGTGCGCGCCAGGCGCTGGCCGGCATGGTGTTCCGCCGGCACGTCCTGG
TCGACGAGAAGGACACCGACCGTTACGGCCGCACGCTGGGCACCGTCTGGGTCAACATGGAGCTGGCCAG
CCGGCCGCCGCAGCCGCGCAACGTCAACGCCGCGATGGTTCACCAGGGCATGGCGTGGGCCTATCGCTTC
CACGGCCGCGCGGCCGACCCTGAAATGCTGCGGCTCGAACAGGAGGCGCGAGGCAAGCGCGTCGGCCTCT
GGTCCGATCCGCACGCCGTCGAGCCGTGGAAATGGCGACGCGAGAGCAACAACCGGAGGGACGAAGGTTG
AAGGTCGCCCGCATCTACCTGCGCGCCAGTACGGACGAGCAGAATCTTGAACGCCAGGAGAGCCTTGTAG
CGGCCACGCGGGCCGCCGGGTACTACGTCGCCGGCATCTACCGCGAGAAGGCGTCCGGCGCACGCGCCGA
CCGGCCCGAGCTGCTGCGCATGATCGCGGACCTGCAACCTGGTGAAGTCGTCGTTGCGGAGAAGATCGAC
CGCATCAGCCGCTTGCCGTTGGCCGAGGCCGAGCGCCTGGTTGCGTCGATCCGGGCCAAAGGGGCCAAGC
TGGCCGTGCCTGGCGTGGTGGACCTGTCGGAGCTGGCCGCCGAGGCGAACGGAGTGGCGAAAATCGTTCT
GGAATCCGTCCAGGACATGCTTTTGAAGCTCGCCTTGCAGATGGCCCGCGACGACTACGAGGATCGGCGC
GAGCGTCAACGTCAGGGTGTCCAGTTGGCGAAGGCCGCCGGCCGCTACACCGGCCGCAAACGTGACGCCG
GCATGCACGACCGCATCATCACGCTTCGCTCCGGCGGATCGAGCATTGCCAAGACGGCCAAGCTGGTCGG
ATGCAGCCCGAGCCAGGTCAAACGAGTGTGGGCGGCCTGGAACGCGCAGCAGCAAAAATAAAGCCGGGCA
GTGCCCGGCTTTTCTCACCTTTTCGCGTCCCGCAGGGCCGCTGCGAGCGCCCTACCTAGATCCTCGCTTT
CCCCCTCGGTGTAGTCCGGCCAGGGCACGAAGGGCGCGGATGCGAACCTGTTGAGCAGGTCAGATCTAGG
GCGGCGGATTTGTCCTACTCAGGAGAGCGTTCACCGACAAACAACAGATAAAACGAAAGGCCCAGTCTTT
CGACTGAGCCTTTCGTTTTATTTGATGCC
